>Addgene plasmid #180521 | KTK_137 | addgene full sequence | sequence record 359535 | Addgene NGS Result
AATTGATGGGGCAAGGCCGCAGGCCGCGCAGTTGGAGCCGGTGGGTATGTGGTCGAAGGCTGGGTAGCCG
GTGGGCAATCCCTGTGGTCAAGCTCGTGGGCAGGCGCAGCCTGTCCATCAGCTTGTCCAGCAGGGTTGTC
CACGGGCCGAGCGAAGCGAGCCAGCCGGTGGCCGCTCGCGGCCATCGTCCACATATCCACGGGCTGGCAA
GGGAGCGCAGCGACCGCGCAGGGCGAAGCCCGGAGAGCAAGCCCGTAGGGGGGGCGCGCCCAGCTGTCTA
GGGCGGCGGATTTGTCCTACTCAGGAGAGCGTTCACCGACAAACAACAGATAAAACGAAAGGCCCAGTCT
TTCGACTGAGCCTTTCGTTTTATTTGATGCCTTTAATTAAGAAGACGGCCCTGACCTGAGACCGAAAGTG
AAACGTGATTTCATGCGTCATTTTGAACATTTTGTAAATCTTATTTAATAATGTGTGCGGCAATTCACAT
TTAATTTATGAATGTTTTCTTAACATCGCGGCAACTCAAGAAACGGCAGGTTCGGATCTTAGCTACTAGA
GAAAGAGGAGAAATACTAGATGCGTAAAGGCGAAGAGCTGTTCACTGGTGTCGTCCCTATTCTGGTGGAA
CTGGATGGTGATGTCAACGGTCATAAGTTTTCCGTGCGTGGCGAGGGTGAAGGTGACGCAACTAATGGTA
AACTGACGCTGAAGTTCATCTGTACTACTGGTAAACTGCCGGTTCCTTGGCCGACTCTGGTAACGACGCT
GACTTATGGTGTTCAGTGCTTTGCTCGTTATCCGGACCATATGAAGCAGCATGACTTCTTCAAGTCCGCC
ATGCCGGAAGGCTATGTGCAGGAACGCACGATTTCCTTTAAGGATGACGGCACGTACAAAACGCGTGCGG
AAGTGAAATTTGAAGGCGATACCCTGGTAAACCGCATTGAGCTGAAAGGCATTGACTTTAAAGAGGACGG
CAATATCCTGGGCCATAAGCTGGAATACAATTTTAACAGCCACAATGTTTACATCACCGCCGATAAACAA
AAAAATGGCATTAAAGCGAATTTTAAAATTCGCCACAACGTGGAGGATGGCAGCGTGCAGCTGGCTGATC
ACTACCAGCAAAACACTCCAATCGGTGATGGTCCTGTTCTGCTGCCAGACAATCACTATCTGAGCACGCA
AAGCGTTCTGTCTAAAGATCCGAACGAGAAACGCGATCATATGGTTCTGCTGGAGTTCGTAACCGCAGCG
GGCATCACGCATGGTATGGATGAACTGTACAAATGACCAGGCATCAAATAAAACGAAAGGCTCAGTCGAA
AGACTGGGCCTTTCGTTTTATCTGTTGTTTGTCGGTGAACGCTCTCTACTAGAGTCACACTGGCTCACCT
TCGGGTGGGCCTTTCTGCGTTTATAGGTCTCAAACGCCGAGGGTCTTCACTAGTCTTGGACTCCTGTTGA
TAGATCCAGTAATGACCTCAGAACTCCATCTGGATTTGTTCAGAACGCTCGGTTGCCGCCGGGCGTTTTT
TATTGGTGAGAATCCAGGGGTCCCCAATAATTACGATTTAAATTGGCGAAAATGAGACGTTGATCGGCAC
GTAAGAGGTTCCAACTTTCACCATAATGAAATAAGATCACTACCGGGCGTATTTTTTGAGTTATCGAGAT
TTTCAGGAGCTAAGGAAGCTAAAATGGAGAAAAAAATCACTGGATATACCACCGTTGATATATCCCAATG
GCATCGTAAAGAACATTTTGAGGCATTTCAGTCAGTTGCTCAATGTACCTATAACCAGACCGTTCAGCTG
GATATTACGGCCTTTTTAAAGACCGTAAAGAAAAATAAGCACAAGTTTTATCCGGCCTTTATTCACATTC
TTGCCCGCCTGATGAATGCTCATCCGGAATTTCGTATGGCAATGAAAGACGGTGAGCTGGTGATATGGGA
TAGTGTTCACCCTTGTTACACCGTTTTCCATGAGCAAACTGAAACGTTTTCATCGCTCTGGAGTGAATAC
CACGACGATTTCCGGCAGTTTCTACACATATATTCGCAAGATGTGGCGTGTTACGGTGAAAACCTGGCCT
ATTTCCCTAAAGGGTTTATTGAGAATATGTTTTTCGTCTCAGCCAATCCCTGGGTGAGTTTCACCAGTTT
TGATTTAAACGTGGCCAATATGGACAACTTCTTCGCCCCCGTTTTCACCATGGGCAAATATTATACGCAA
GGCGACAAGGTGCTGATGCCGCTGGCGATTCAGGTTCATCATGCCGTTTGTGATGGCTTCCATGTCGGCA
GAATGCTTAATGAATTACAACAGTACTGCGATGAGTGGCAGGGCGGGGCGTAATTTGACTTTTGTCCTTT
TCCGCTGCATAACCCTGCTTCGGGGTCATTATAGCGATTTTTTCGGTATATCCATCCTTTTTCGCACGAT
ATACAGGATTTTGCCAAAGGGTTCGTGTAGACTTTCCTTGGTGTATCCAACGGCGTCAGCCGGGCAGGAT
AGGTGAAGTAGGCCCACCCGCGAGCGGGTGTTCCTTCTTCACTGTCCCTTATTCGCACCTGGCGGTGCTC
AACGGGAATCCTGCTCTGCGAGGCTGGCCGTAGGCCGGCCCTACCGGCGCGGCAGCGTTACCCGTGTCGG
CGGCTCCAACGGCTCGCCATCGTCCAGAAAACACGGCTCATCGGGCATCGGCAGGCGCTGCTGCCCGCGC
CGTTCCCATTCCTCCGTTTCGGTCAAGGCTGGCAGGTCTGGTTCCATGCCCGGAATGCCGGGCTGGCTGG
GCGGCTCCTCGCCGGGGCCGGTCGGTAGTTGCTGCTCGCCCGGATACAGGGTCGGGATGCGGCGCAGGTC
GCCATGCCCCAACAGCGATTCGTCCTGGTCGTCGTGATCAACCACCACGGCGGCACTGAACACCGACAGG
CGCAACTGGTCGCGGGGCTGGCCCCACGCCACGCGGTCATTGACCACGTAGGCCGACACGGTGCCGGGGC
CGTTGAGCTTCACGACGGAGATCCAGCGCTCGGCCACCAAGTCCTTGACTGCGTATTGGACCGTCCGCAA
AGAACGTCCGATGAGCTTGGAAAGTGTTTTCTGGCTGACCACCACGGCGTTCTGGTGGCCCATCTGCGCC
ACGAGGTGATGCAGCAGCATTGCCGCCGTGGGTTTCCTCGCAATAAGCCCGGCCCACGCCTCATGCGCTT
TGCGTTCCGTTTGCACCCAGTGACCGGGCTTGTTCTTGGCTTGAATGCCGATTTCTCTGGACTGCGTGGC
CATGCTTATCTCCATGCGGTAGGGGTGCCGCACGGTTGCGGCACCATGCGCAATCAGCTGCAACTTTTCG
GCAGCGCGACAACAATTATGCGTTGCGTAAAAGTGGCAGTCAATTACAGATTTTCTTTAACCTACGCAAT
GAGCTATTGCGGGGGGTGCCGCAATGAGCTGTTGCGTACCCCCCTTTTTTAAGTTGTTGATTTTTAAGTC
TTTCGCATTTCGCCCTATATCTAGTTCTTTGGTGCCCAAAGAAGGGCACCCCTGCGGGGTTCCCCCACGC
CTTCGGCGCGGCTCCCCCTCCGGCAAAAAGTGGCCCCTCCGGGGCTTGTTGATCGACTGCGCGGCCTTCG
GCCTTGCCCAAGGTGGCGCTGCCCCCTTGGAACCCCCGCACTCGCCGCCGTGAGGCTCGGGGGGCAGGCG
GGCGGGCTTCGCCCTTCGACTGCCCCCACTCGCATAGGCTTGGGTCGTTCCAGGCGCGTCAAGGCCAAGC
CGCTGCGCGGTCGCTGCGCGAGCCTTGACCCGCCTTCCACTTGGTGTCCAACCGGCAAGCGAAGCGCGCA
GGCCGCAGGCCGGAGGCTTTTCCCCAGAGAAAATTAAAAA
Features (pLannotate 1.2.2; 10 found; start..end, strand, type, name):
    290..376     -  terminator     rrnB T1 terminator: Escherichia coli rrnB; transcription terminator T1 from the E. coli rrnB gene
    580..1293    +  CDS            superfolder GFP: GFP variant that folds robustly even when fused to poorly folded proteins (Pédelacq et al., 2006)
   1305..1376    +  terminator     rrnB T1 terminator: transcription terminator T1 from the E. coli rrnB gene
   1392..1419    +  terminator     T7Te terminator: phage T7 early transcription terminator
   1459..1553    +  terminator     lambda t0 terminator: transcription terminator from phage lambda
   1601..1703    +  promoter       cat promoter: promoter of the E. coli cat gene encoding chloramphenicol acetyltransferase
   1704..2360    +  CDS            cat: CAT_ECOLX - Experimental evidence at protein level: Swiss-Prot protein existence level 1. This enzyme is an effector of chloramphenicol resistance in bacteria. From Escherichia coli. This protein is used as a marker in many commonly used cloning vectors, such as pACYC184.
   2512..2620    +  oriT           oriT: incP origin of transfer
   2631..3293    -  CDS            pBBR1 Rep: replication protein for the broad-host-range plasmid pBBR1 from Bordetella bronchiseptica
   3294..175     -  rep_origin     pBBR1 oriV (across the origin): replication origin of the broad-host-range plasmid pBBR1 from Bordetella bronchiseptica; requires the pBBR1 Rep protein for replication
