[The description below was written by a language model from this plasmid's Addgene catalogue record and pLannotate feature annotations shown in this document.]
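Description:
KTK_137 is an empty destination backbone from the Komagataeibacter Tool Kit, a modular Golden Gate cloning system for building multigene constructs in cellulose-producing bacteria. It is derived from pSEVA331, is about 3.9 kb, and is classed as a low-copy bacterial expression vector. Replication depends on the broad-host-range pBBR1 oriV together with its cognate Rep protein, which lets the plasmid be maintained in E. coli for assembly work as well as in other Gram-negative hosts. The depositor notes that a BpiI recognition site was removed from the replication protein gene, so that this Type IIS enzyme can be used for assembly without cutting the backbone. Selection is by chloramphenicol, through a cat gene driven by its own promoter. An incP oriT is also present, which allows conjugative mobilisation when transfer functions are supplied in trans.

In place of the original SEVA multiple cloning site, the vector carries a constitutive superfolder GFP transcription unit that acts as a dropout marker. The unit is flanked by the toolkit's Golden Gate overhangs for the position designated D1.2. The promoter driving sfGFP is not annotated in the feature table, and the record does not identify it beyond calling it constitutive. The sfGFP coding sequence is followed by rrnB T1 and T7Te terminators. A further rrnB T1 terminator lies upstream and a lambda t0 terminator downstream, insulating the cloning site from read-through transcription. A correct assembly replaces the GFP cassette with the incoming parts, so recombinant colonies can be told apart from fluorescent colonies carrying uncut backbone. There is no insert; the plasmid serves purely as a recipient for D1.2-level cloning.
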