Addgene plasmid #180521: KTK_137
Purpose: (Empty Backbone) Empty backbone for D1.2 cloning, contains sfGFP dropout
Depositing lab: Tom Ellis. Depositing organization: Imperial College London. Publication: Komagataeibacter Tool Kit (KTK): A Modular Cloning System for Multigene Constructs and Programmed Protein Secretion from Cellulose Producing Bacteria. Goosens VJ, Walker KT, Aragon SM, Singh A, Senthivel VR, Dekker L, Caro-Astorga J, Buat MLA, Song W, Lee KY, Ellis T. ACS Synth Biol. 2021 Dec 17;10(12):3422-3434. doi: 10.1021/acssynbio.1c00358. Epub 2021 Nov 12. PubMed 34767345.
Backbone
  Vector backbone: pSEVA331
  Vector type: Bacterial Expression
Growth in bacteria
  Bacterial resistance: Chloramphenicol, 25 μg/mL
  Growth temperature: 37°C
  Growth strain: DH5alpha
  Copy number: Low Copy
Gene/Insert
  Gene/Insert name: None
Terms and licenses: Academic/Nonprofit Terms; Industry Terms: Not Available to Industry
Depositor comments: Bpi I restriction site removed from replication protein coding gene. MCS replaced with Consitutive GFP drop out TU with KTK GG overhands for D1.2 cloning. Read the preprint at https://www.biorxiv.org/content/10.1101/2021.06.09.447691v1.full
How to cite: KTK_137 was a gift from Tom Ellis (Addgene plasmid # 180521 ; http://n2t.net/addgene:180521 ; RRID:Addgene_180521)
